Addgene plasmid #69992: CRISPRmTmG2
Purpose: The CRISPR construct targets near the LoxP sites in Rosa-pCA-loxP-mTdtomato-loxP-mEGFP mice.
Depositing lab: Connie Cepko. Depositing organization: Harvard Medical School. Publication: A gene regulatory network controls the binary fate decision of rod and bipolar cells in the vertebrate retina. Wang S, Sengel C, Emerson MM, Cepko CL. Dev Cell. 2014 Sep 8;30(5):513-27. doi: 10.1016/j.devcel.2014.07.018. Epub 2014 Aug 21. PubMed 25155555.
Backbone
  Vector backbone: px330 (Addgene 42230)
Growth in bacteria
  Bacterial resistance: Ampicillin, 100 μg/mL
  Growth temperature: 37°C
  Growth strain: DH5alpha
  Copy number: High Copy
Gene/Insert
  Gene/Insert name: gRNA that targets near LoxP sites
  Insert size (bp): 20
  GenBank ID: N/A N/A
Resource information
  A portion of this plasmid was derived from a plasmid made by: Px330 vector was obtained from Addgene (plasmid 42230). gRNA: 5'-CGAAGTTATATTAAGGGTTC 3' was cloned into BbsI site.
Terms and licenses: Academic/Nonprofit Terms; Industry Terms: Not Available to Industry
How to cite: CRISPRmTmG2 was a gift from Connie Cepko (Addgene plasmid # 69992 ; http://n2t.net/addgene:69992 ; RRID:Addgene_69992)
