[The description below was written by a language model from this plasmid's Addgene catalogue record and the feature table of its GenBank file.]
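Description:
CRISPRmTmG2 is a mammalian CRISPR/Cas9 expression plasmid built on the px330 backbone, into which a single 20-nt guide sequence has been cloned at the BbsI site. It is propagated in E. coli as a high-copy plasmid under ampicillin selection. The guide is designed to direct cleavage near the loxP sites of the Rosa-pCA-loxP-mTdTomato-loxP-mEGFP (mT/mG) reporter allele in mice, the two-colour reporter in which a floxed membrane tdTomato cassette sits upstream of membrane EGFP.

The sequence record held for this plasmid is only a partial read of 883 bp, not the full construct. It covers the guide expression cassette: the human U6 RNA polymerase III promoter, followed after a short gap (where the cloned spacer would lie, though it is not annotated) by the Streptococcus pyogenes gRNA scaffold, so that a complete single guide RNA is transcribed. Downstream, the read runs into a CMV enhancer, annotated as carrying an 18-bp deletion relative to the standard element. In px330 generally, this enhancer forms part of the hybrid promoter driving the SpCas9 coding sequence, but the Cas9 cassette, the bacterial origin and the ampicillin resistance gene all fall outside the annotated region and are inferred from the stated backbone only.

Because the same target sequence sits near both loxP sites, Cas9 cutting could plausibly excise the tdTomato cassette and switch cells from red to green fluorescence, giving a visual readout of CRISPR activity. The record does not spell out this use. The associated publication concerns rod versus bipolar cell fate in the vertebrate retina.
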