LOCUS       Exported 883 bp ds-DNA linear SYN 31-MAY-2021
DEFINITION  The CRISPR construct targets near the LoxP sites in
            Rosa-pCA-loxP-mTdtomato-loxP-mEGFP mice..
ACCESSION   .
VERSION     .
KEYWORDS    CRISPRmTmG2
SOURCE      synthetic DNA construct
  ORGANISM  synthetic DNA construct
REFERENCE   1 (bases 1 to 883)
  AUTHORS   Wang S, Sengel C, Emerson MM, Cepko CL
  TITLE     A gene regulatory network controls the binary fate decision of rod
            and bipolar cells in the vertebrate retina.
  JOURNAL   Dev Cell. 2014 Sep 8;30(5):513-27. doi:
            10.1016/j.devcel.2014.07.018. Epub 2014 Aug 21.
  PUBMED    25155555
REFERENCE   2 (bases 1 to 883)
  AUTHORS   .
  TITLE     Direct Submission
  JOURNAL   Exported May 31, 2021 from SnapGene Server 1.1.58
            http://www.snapgene.com
FEATURES             Location/Qualifiers
     source          1..883
                     /organism="synthetic DNA construct"
                     /mol_type="other DNA"
     promoter        124..364
                     /label=U6 promoter
                     /note="RNA polymerase III promoter for human U6 snRNA"
     primer_bind     124..144
                     /label=hU6-F
                     /note="Human U6 promoter, forward primer"
     primer_bind     295..314
                     /label=LKO.1 5'
                     /note="Human U6 promoter, forward primer"
     misc_RNA        394..469
                     /label=gRNA scaffold
                     /note="guide RNA scaffold for the Streptococcus pyogenes
                     CRISPR/Cas9 system"
     enhancer        566..851
                     /label=CMV enhancer
                     /note="human cytomegalovirus immediate early enhancer;
                     contains an 18-bp deletion relative to the standard CMV
                     enhancer"
ORIGIN
        1 gccacctctg acttgagcgt cgatttttgt gatgctcgtc aggggggcgg agcctatgga
       61 aaaacgccag caacgcggcc tttttacggt tcctggcctt ttgctggcct tttgctcaca
      121 tgtgagggcc tatttcccat gattccttca tatttgcata tacgatacaa ggctgttaga
      181 gagataattg gaattaattt gactgtaaac acaaagatat tagtacaaaa tacgtgacgt
      241 agaaagtaat aatttcttgg gtagtttgca gttttaaaat tatgttttaa aatggactat
      301 catatgctta ccgtaacttg aaagtatttc gatttcttgg ctttatatat cttgtggaaa
      361 ggacgaaaca ccgcgaagtt atattaaggg ttcgttttag agctagaaat agcaagttaa
      421 aataaggcta gtccgttatc aacttgaaaa agtggcaccg agtcggtgct tttttgtttt
      481 agagctagaa atagcaagtt aaaataaggc tagtccgttt ttagcgcgtg cgccaattct
      541 gcagacaaat ggctctagag gtacccgtta cataacttac ggtaaatggc ccgcctggct
      601 gaccgcccaa cgacccccgc ccattgacgt caatagtaac gccaataggg actttccatt
      661 gacgtcaatg ggtggagtat ttacggtaaa ctgcccactt ggcagtacat caagtgtatc
      721 atatgccaag tacgccccct attgacgtca atgacggtaa atggcccgcc tggcattgtg
      781 cccagtacat gaccttatgg gactttccta cttggcagta catctacgta ttagtcatcg
      841 ctattaccat ggtcgaggtg agccccacgt tctgcttcac tct
//
