>Addgene plasmid #69992 | CRISPRmTmG2 | addgene partial sequence | sequence record 141445 | pCBhProF2 5'-agggtttaagggatggttgg-3'
TTTAATTACCTGGAGCACCTGCCTGAAATCACTTTTTTTCAGGTTGGACCGGTGCCACCATGGACTATAA
GGACCACGACGGAGACTACAAGGATCATGATATTGATTACAAAGACGATGACGATAAGATGGCCCCAAAG
AAGAAGCGGAAGGTCGGTATCCACGGAGTCCCAGCAGCCGACAAGAAGTACAGCATCGGCCTGGACATCG
GCACCAACTCTGTGGGCTGGGCCGTGATCACCGACGAGTACAAGGTGCCCAGCAAGAAATTCAAGGTGCT
GGGCAACACCGACCGGCACAGCATCAAGAAGAACCTGATCGGAGCCCTGCTGTTCGACAGCGGCGAAACA
GCCGAGGCCACCCGGCTGAAGAGAACCGCCAGAAGAAGATACACCAGACGGAAGAACCGGATCTGCTATC
TGCAAGAGATCTTCAGCAACGAGATGGCCAAGGTGGACGACAGCTTCTTCCACAGACTGGAAGAGTCCTT
CCTGGTGGAAGAGGATAAGAAGCACGAGCGGCACCCCATCTTCGGCAACATCGTGGACGAGGTGGCCTAC
CACGAGAAGTACCCCACCATCTACCACCTGAGAAAGAAACTGGTGGACAGCACCGACAAGGCCGACCTGC
GGCTGATCTATCTGGCCCTGGCCCACATGATCAAGTTCCGGGGCCACTTCCTGATCGAGGGCGACCTGAA
CCCCGACAACAGCGACGTGGACAAGCTGTTCATCCAGCTGGTGCAGACCTACAACCAGCTGTTCGAGGAA
AACCCCATCAACGCCAGCGGCGTGGACGCCAAGGCCATCCTGTCTGCCAGACTGAGCAAGAGC
